Addgene plasmid #63192: pAV126
Purpose: (Empty Backbone) pRS426 backbone, contains an RFP flanked by BsaI sites with CAGT & TTTT overhangs for transcription unit (TU) assembly using yGG.
Depositing lab: Jef Boeke. Depositing organization: Johns Hopkins University and School of Medicine. Publication: Yeast Golden Gate (yGG) for the Efficient Assembly of S. cerevisiae Transcription Units. Agmon N, Mitchell LA, Cai Y, Ikushima S, Chuang J, Zheng A, Choi WJ, Martin JA, Caravelli K, Stracquadanio G, Boeke JD. ACS Synth Biol. 2015 Jul 17;4(7):853-9. doi: 10.1021/sb500372z. Epub 2015 Mar 23. PubMed 25756291.
Backbone
  Vector backbone: pRS426
  Backbone size (bp): 5700
  Modifications to backbone: BsaI and BsmBI sites removed from backbone, RFP cloned into the MCS, flanked by BsaI sites for cloning TUs using yGG assmebly
  Vector type: Bacterial Expression, Yeast Expression, Synthetic Biology
  Selectable markers: URA3
Growth in bacteria
  Bacterial resistance: Ampicillin, 100 μg/mL
  Growth temperature: 37°C
  Growth strain: NEB Stable
  Growth instructions: Grows as red/pink colonies
  Copy number: High Copy
Gene/Insert
  Cloning method: Restriction Enzyme
  Sequencing primers: 5′ M13F; 3′ M13R
Terms and licenses: Academic/Nonprofit Terms; Industry Terms: Not Available to Industry
How to cite: pAV126 was a gift from Jef Boeke (Addgene plasmid # 63192 ; http://n2t.net/addgene:63192 ; RRID:Addgene_63192)
