[The description below was written by a language model from this plasmid's Addgene catalogue record and pLannotate feature annotations shown in this document.]
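Description:
pAV126 is an empty acceptor vector for yeast Golden Gate (yGG) assembly of Saccharomyces cerevisiae transcription units, built on the pRS426 E. coli–yeast shuttle backbone. The sequenced plasmid is about 6.6 kb. In bacteria it replicates at high copy from a ColE1/pUC-type origin and is selected with ampicillin through the AmpR β-lactamase gene. In yeast it is maintained episomally at high copy by the 2μ origin and selected with the URA3 auxotrophic marker under its native promoter, which can also be counterselected with 5-FOA. An f1 origin inherited from the pBluescript-derived backbone is also present.

The backbone was modified by removing its native BsaI and BsmBI sites so that these type IIS enzymes can be used for assembly without cutting the vector elsewhere. An mRFP1 cassette was placed in the multiple cloning site, splitting the MCS into two fragments between the T7 and T3 promoters and within the lacZα region. The mRFP1 coding sequence sits downstream of its own lac promoter, lac operator and CAP binding site, so it is expressed in E. coli and colonies carrying the uncut vector appear red or pink. BsaI sites flank the cassette and, on digestion, leave CAGT and TTTT overhangs. These accept an assembled transcription unit, replacing the RFP, so correct clones can be told apart from the red parental background by colour. The vector carries no yeast promoter, coding sequence or terminator for a payload; these come from the parts being assembled. M13 forward and reverse primer sites flank the cloning region for sequencing inserts.
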