Features (pLannotate 1.2.2; 23 found; start..end, strand, type, name):
    117..166     +  misc_feature   bom (fragment): basis of mobility region from pBR322
    181..396     +  promoter       URA3 promoter: S. cerevisiae URA3
    397..1200    +  CDS            URA3: orotidine-5'-phosphate decarboxylase, required for uracil biosynthesis; S. cerevisiae URA3; yeast auxotrophic marker, counterselectable with 5-fluoroorotic acid (5-FOA)
   1279..1330    +  misc_feature   bom (fragment): basis of mobility region from pBR322
   1331..1786    -  rep_origin     f1 ori (sequence partly withheld): f1 bacteriophage origin of replication; arrow indicates direction of (+) strand synthesis
   1794..1949    -  CDS            lacZα (fragment): LacZα fragment of β-galactosidase; lacZ fragment
   1957..1975    +  promoter       T7 promoter: promoter for bacteriophage T7 RNA polymerase
   1984..2046    -  misc_feature   MCS (fragment): pBluescript multiple cloning site
   2104..2778    -  CDS            mRFP1: mRFP1 is a basic (constitutively fluorescent) red fluorescent protein published in 2002, derived from Discosoma sp.. It is reported to be a somewhat slowly-maturing monomer with low acid sensitivity.
   2814..2830    -  protein_bind   lac operator: The lac repressor binds to the lac operator to inhibit transcription in E. coli. This inhibition can be relieved by adding lactose or isopropyl-β-D-thiogalactopyranoside (IPTG). lac repressor encoded by lacI
   2838..2868    -  promoter       lac promoter: promoter for the E. coli lac operon
   2883..2904    -  protein_bind   CAP binding site: CAP binding activates transcription in the presence of cAMP. E. coli catabolite activator protein
   2917..3006    -  CDS            lacI (fragment): lac repressor; lacI; The lac repressor binds to the lac operator to inhibit transcription in E. coli. This inhibition can be relieved by adding lactose or isopropyl-β-D-thiogalactopyranoside (IPTG).
   3016..3059    -  misc_feature   MCS (fragment): pBluescript multiple cloning site
   3072..3090    -  promoter       T3 promoter: promoter for bacteriophage T3 RNA polymerase
   3135..3151    -  protein_bind   lac operator: The lac repressor binds to the lac operator to inhibit transcription in E. coli. This inhibition can be relieved by adding lactose or isopropyl-β-D-thiogalactopyranoside (IPTG). lac repressor encoded by lacI
   3159..3189    -  promoter       lac promoter: promoter for the E. coli lac operon
   3204..3225    -  protein_bind   CAP binding site: CAP binding activates transcription in the presence of cAMP. E. coli catabolite activator protein
   3238..3330    -  CDS            lacI (fragment): lac repressor; lacI; The lac repressor binds to the lac operator to inhibit transcription in E. coli. This inhibition can be relieved by adding lactose or isopropyl-β-D-thiogalactopyranoside (IPTG).
   3513..4101    -  rep_origin     ori: high-copy-number ColE1/pMB1/pBR322/pUC origin of replication
   4272..5132    -  CDS            AmpR: β-lactamase; bla; confers resistance to ampicillin, carbenicillin, and related antibiotics
   5133..5237    -  promoter       AmpR promoter: bla
   5264..6606    -  rep_origin     2μ ori: yeast 2μ plasmid origin of replication
>Addgene plasmid #63192 | pAV126 | depositor full sequence | sequence record 104870 | pAV126 sequence 6634 bps
TTAACCTATAAAAATAGGCGTATCACGAGGCCCTTTGTCACAGCTTGTCTGTAAGCGGATGCCGGGAGCA
GACAAGCCCGTCAGGGCGCGTCAGCGGGTGTTGGCGGGTGTCGGGGCTGGCTTAACTATGCGGCATCAGA
GCAGATTGTACTGAGAGTGCACCATACCACAGCTTTTCAATTCAATTCATCATTTTTTTTTTATTCTTTT
TTTTGATTTCGGTTTCTTTGAAATTTTTTTGATTCGGTAATCTCCGAACAGAAGGAAGAACGAAGGAAGG
AGCACAGACTTAGATTGGTATATATACGCATATGTAGTGTTGAAGAAACATGAAATTGCCCAGTATTCTT
AACCCAACTGCACAGAACAAAAACCTGCAGGAAACGAAGATAAATCATGTCGAAAGCTACATATAAGGAA
CGTGCTGCTACTCATCCTAGTCCTGTTGCTGCCAAGCTATTTAATATCATGCACGAAAAGCAAACAAACT
TGTGTGCTTCATTGGATGTTCGTACCACCAAGGAATTACTGGAGTTAGTTGAAGCATTAGGTCCCAAAAT
TTGTTTACTAAAAACACATGTGGATATCTTGACTGATTTTTCCATGGAGGGCACAGTTAAGCCGCTAAAG
GCATTATCCGCCAAGTACAATTTTTTACTCTTCGAAGACAGAAAATTTGCTGACATTGGTAATACAGTCA
AATTGCAGTACTCTGCGGGTGTATACAGAATAGCAGAATGGGCAGACATTACGAATGCACACGGTGTGGT
GGGCCCAGGTATTGTTAGCGGTTTGAAGCAGGCGGCAGAAGAAGTAACAAAGGAACCTAGAGGCCTTTTG
ATGTTAGCAGAATTGTCATGCAAGGGCTCCCTATCTACTGGAGAATATACTAAGGGTACTGTTGACATTG
CGAAGAGCGACAAAGATTTTGTTATCGGCTTTATTGCTCAAAGAGACATGGGTGGAAGAGATGAAGGTTA
CGATTGGTTGATTATGACACCCGGTGTGGGTTTAGATGACAAGGGTGACGCATTGGGTCAACAGTATAGA
ACCGTGGATGATGTGGTTTCTACAGGATCTGACATTATTATTGTTGGAAGAGGACTATTTGCAAAGGGAA
GGGATGCTAAGGTAGAGGGTGAACGTTACAGAAAAGCAGGCTGGGAAGCATATTTGAGAAGATGCGGCCA
GCAAAACTAAAAAACTGTATTATAAGTAAATGCATGTATACTAAACTCACAAATTAGAGCTTCAATTTAA
TTATATCAGTTATTACCCTATGCGGTGTGAAATACCGCACAGATGCGTAAGGAGAAAATACCGCATCAGG
AAATTGTAAACGTTAATATTTTGTTAAAATTCGCGTTAAATTTTTGTTAAATCAGCTCATTTTTTAACCA
ATAGGCCGAAATCGGCAAAATCCCTTATAAATCAAAAGAATAGACCGAGATAGGGT
[37 nt withheld, positions 1457-1493]
AAAGAACGTGGACTCCAACGTCAAAGG
[49 nt withheld, positions 1521-1569]
T
[91 nt withheld, positions 1571-1661]
G
[124 nt withheld, positions 1663-1786]
CGCGCCATTCGCCATTCAGGCTGCGCAACTGTTGGGAAGGGCGATCGGTGCGGGCCTCTTCGCTATTACG
CCAGCTGGCGAAAGGGGGATGTGCTGCAAGGCGATTAAGTTGGGTAACGCCAGGGTTTTCCCAGTCACGA
CGTTGTAAAACGACGGCCAGTGAGCGCGCGTAATACGACTCACTATAGGGCGAATTGGGTACCGGGCCCC
CCCTCGAGGTCGACGGTATCGATAAGCTTGATATCGAATTCCTGCAGCCCCCAGTAGAGACCGCCTGGCT
CTAGTAGCGATCTACACTAGCACTATCAGCGTTATTAAGCACCGGTGGAGTGACGACCTTCAGCACGTTC
GTACTGTTCAACGATGGTGTAGTCTTCGTTGTGGGAGGTGATGTCCAGTTTGATGTCGGTTTTGTAAGCA
CCCGGCAGCTGAACCGGTTTTTTAGCCATGTAGGTGGTTTTAACTTCAGCGTCGTAGTGACCACCGTCTT
TCAGTTTCAGACGCATTTTGATTTCACCTTTCAGAGCACCGTCTTCCGGGTACATACGTTCGGTGGAAGC
TTCCCAACCCATGGTTTTTTTCTGCATAACCGGACCGTCGGACGGGAAGTTGGTACCACGCAGTTTAACT
TTGTAGATGAACTCACCGTCTTGCAGGGAGGAGTCCTGGGTAACGGTAACAACACCACCGTCTTCGAAGT
TCATAACACGTTCCCATTTGAAACCTTCCGGGAAGGACAGTTTCAGGTAGTCCGGGATGTCAGCCGGGTG
TTTAACGTAAGCTTTGGAACCGTACTGGAACTGCGGGGACAGGATGTCCCAAGCGAACGGCAGCGGACCA
CCTTTGGTAACTTTCAGTTTAGCGGTCTGGGTACCTTCGTACGGACGACCTTCACCTTCACCTTCGATTT
CGAACTCGTGACCGTTAACGGAACCTTCCATACGAACTTTGAAACGCATGAACTCTTTGATAACGTCTTC
GGAGGAAGCCATCTAGTATTTCTCCTCTTTCTCTAGTATGTGTGAAATTGTTATCCGCTCACAATTCCAC
ACAACATACGAGCCGGAAGCATAAAGTGTAAAGCCTGGGGTGCCTAATGAGTGAGCTAACTCACATTAAT
TGCGTTGCGCTCACTGCCCGCTTTCCAGTCGGGAAACCTGTCGTGCCAGCTGCATTAATGAATCGGCCAA
CGCGCGGGGAGAGGCGGTTTGCGTATTGGGTCTCATTTTGGGGATCCACTAGTTCTAGAGCGGCCGCCAC
CGCGGTGGAGCTCCAGCTTTTGTTCCCTTTAGTGAGGGTTAATTGCGCGCTTGGCGTAATCATGGTCATA
GCTGTTTCCTGTGTGAAATTGTTATCCGCTCACAATTCCACACAACATAGGAGCCGGAAGCATAAAGTGT
AAAGCCTGGGGTGCCTAATGAGTGAGGTAACTCACATTAATTGCGTTGCGCTCACTGCCCGCTTTCCAGT
CGGGAAACCTGTCGTGCCAGCTGCATTAATGAATCGGCCAACGCGCGGGGAGAGGCGGTTTGCGTATTGG
GCGCTCTTCCGCTTCCTCGCTCACTGACTCGCTGCGCTCGGTCGTTCGGCTGCGGCGAGCGGTATCAGCT
CACTCAAAGGCGGTAATACGGTTATCCACAGAATCAGGGGATAACGCAGGAAAGAACATGTGAGCAAAAG
GCCAGCAAAAGGCCAGGAACCGTAAAAAGGCCGCGTTGCTGGCGTTTTTCCATAGGCTCCGCCCCCCTGA
CGAGCATCACAAAAATCGACGCTCAAGTCAGAGGTGGCGAAACCCGACAGGACTATAAAGATACCAGGCG
TTTCCCCCTGGAAGCTCCCTCGTGCGCTCTCCTGTTCCGACCCTGCCGCTTACCGGATACCTGTCCGCCT
TTCTCCCTTCGGGAAGCGTGGCGCTTTCTCATAGCTCACGCTGTAGGTATCTCAGTTCGGTGTAGGTCGT
TCGCTCCAAGCTGGGCTGTGTGCACGAACCCCCCGTTCAGCCCGACCGCTGCGCCTTATCCGGTAACTAT
CGTCTTGAGTCCAACCCGGTAAGACACGACTTATCGCCACTGGCAGCAGCCACTGGTAACAGGATTAGCA
GAGCGAGGTATGTAGGCGGTGCTACAGAGTTCTTGAAGTGGTGGCCTAACTACGGCTACACTAGAAGGAC
AGTATTTGGTATCTGCGCTCTGCTGAAGCCAGTTACCTTCGGAAAAAGAGTTGGTAGCTCTTGATCCGGC
AAACAAACCACCGCTGGTAGCGGTGGTTTTTTTGTTTGCAAGCAGCAGATTACGCGCAGAAAAAAAGGAT
CTCAAGAAGATCCTTTGATCTTTTCTACGGGGTCTGACGCTCAGTGGAACGAAAACTCACGTTAAGGGAT
TTTGGTCATGAGATTATCAAAAAGGATCTTCACCTAGATCCTTTTAAATTAAAAATGAAGTTTTAAATCA
ATCTAAAGTATATATGAGTAAACTTGGTCTGACAGTTACCAATGCTTAATCAGTGAGGCACCTATCTCAG
CGATCTGTCTATTTCGTTCATCCATAGTTGCCTGACTCCCCGTCGTGTAGATAACTACGATACGGGAGGG
CTTACCATCTGGCCCCAGTGCTGCAATGATACCGCGAGATCCACGCTCACCGGCTCCAGATTTATCAGCA
ATAAACCAGCCAGCCGGAAGGGCCGAGCGCAGAAGTGGTCCTGCAACTTTATCCGCCTCCATCCAGTCTA
TTAATTGTTGCCGGGAAGCTAGAGTAAGTAGTTCGCCAGTTAATAGTTTGCGCAACGTTGTTGCCATTGC
TACAGGCATCGTGGTGTCACGCTCGTCGTTTGGTATGGCTTCATTCAGCTCCGGTTCCCAACGATCAAGG
CGAGTTACATGATCCCCCATGTTGTGCAAAAAAGCGGTTAGCTCCTTCGGTCCTCCGATCGTTGTCAGAA
GTAAGTTGGCCGCAGTGTTATCACTCATGGTTATGGCAGCACTGCATAATTCTCTTACTGTCATGCCATC
CGTAAGATGCTTTTCTGTGACTGGTGAGTACTCAACCAAGTCATTCTGAGAATAGTGTATGCGGCGACCG
AGTTGCTCTTGCCCGGCGTCAATACGGGATAATACCGCGCCACATAGCAGAACTTTAAAAGTGCTCATCA
TTGGAAAACGTTCTTCGGGGCGAAAACTCTCAAGGATCTTACCGCTGTTGAGATCCAGTTCGATGTAACC
CACTCGTGCACCCAACTGATCTTCAGCATCTTTTACTTTCACCAGCGTTTCTGGGTGAGCAAAAACAGGA
AGGCAAAATGCCGCAAAAAAGGGAATAAGGGCGACACGGAAATGTTGAATACTCATACTCTTCCTTTTTC
AATATTATTGAAGCATTTATCAGGGTTATTGTCTCATGAGCGGATACATATTTGAATGTATTTAGAAAAA
TAAACAAATAGGGGTTCCGCGCACATTTCCCCGAAAAGTGCCACCTGAACGAAGCATCTGTGCTTCATTT
TGTAGAACAAAAATGCAACGCGAGAGCGCTAATTTTTCAAACAAAGAATCTGAGCTGCATTTTTACAGAA
CAGAAATGCAACGCGAAAGCGCTATTTTACCAACGAAGAATCTGTGCTTCATTTTTGTAAAACAAAAATG
CAACGCGAGAGCGCTAATTTTTCAAACAAAGAATCTGAGCTGCATTTTTACAGAACAGAAATGCAACGCG
AGAGCGCTATTTTACCAACAAAGAATCTATACTTCTTTTTTGTTCTACAAAAATGCATCCCGAGAGCGCT
ATTTTTCTAACAAAGCATCTTAGATTACTTTTTTTCTCCTTTGTGCGCTCTATAATGCAGTCTCTTGATA
ACTTTTTGCACTGTAGGTCCGTTAAGGTTAGAAGAAGGCTACTTTGGTGTCTATTTTCTCTTCCATAAAA
AAAGCCTGACTCCACTTCCCGCGTTTACTGATTACTAGCGAAGCTGCGGGTGCATTTTTTCAAGATAAAG
GCATCCCCGATTATATTCTATACCGATGTGGATTGCGCATACTTTGTGAACAGAAAGTGATAGCGTTGAT
GATTCTTCATTGGTCAGAAAATTATGAACGGTTTCTTCTATTTTGTCTCTATATACTACGTATAGGAAAT
GTTTACATTTTCGTATTGTTTTCGATTCACTCTATGAATAGTTCTTACTACAATTTTTTTGTCTAAAGAG
TAATACTAGAGATAAACATAAAAAATGTAGAGGTCGAGTTTAGATGCAAGTTCAAGGAGCGAAAGGTGGA
TGGGTAGGTTATATAGGGATATAGCACAGAGATATATAGCAAAGAGATACTTTTGAGCAATGTTTGTGGA
AGCGGTATTCGCAATATTTTAGTAGCTCGTTACAGTCCGGTGCGTTTTTGGTTTTTTGAAAGTGCGTCTT
CAGAGCGCTTTTGGTTTTCAAAAGCGCTCTGAAGTTCCTATACTTTCTAGAGAATAGGAACTTCGGAATA
GGAACTTCAAAGCGTTTCCGAAAACGAGCGCTTCCGAAAATGCAACGCGAGCTGCGCACATACAGCTCAC
TGTTCACGTCGCACCTATATCTGCGTGTTGCCTGTATATATATATACATGAGAAGAACGGCATAGTGCGT
GTTTATGCTTAAATGCGTACTTATATGCGTCTATTTATGTAGGATGAAAGGTAGTCTAGTACCTCCTGTG
ATATTATCCCATTCCATGCGGGGTATCGTATGCTTCCTTCAGCACTACCCTTTAGCTGTTCTATATGCTG
CCACTCCTCAATTGGATTAGTCTCATCCTTCAATGCTATCATTTCCTTTGATATTGGATCATACTAAGAA
ACCATTATTATCATGACA
