>Addgene plasmid #63192 | pAV126 | addgene partial sequence | sequence record 131468 | pRS-marker 5'-cggcatcagagcagattgta-3'
AATCATGTCGAAAGCTACATATAAGGAACGTGCTGCTACTCATCCTAGTCCTGTTGCTGCCAAGCTATTT
AATATCATGCACGAAAAGCAAACAAACTTGTGTGCTTCATTGGATGTTCGTACCACCAAGGAATTACTGG
AGTTAGTTGAAGCATTAGGTCCCAAAATTTGTTTACTAAAAACACATGTGGATATCTTGACTGATTTTTC
CATGGAGGGCACAGTTAAGCCGCTAAAGGCATTATCCGCCAAGTACAATTTTTTACTCTTCGAAGACAGA
AAATTTGCTGACATTGGTAATACAGTCAAATTGCAGTACTCTGCGGGTGTATACAGAATAGCAGAATGGG
CAGACATTACGAATGCACACGGTGTGGTGGGCCCAGGTATTGTTAGCGGTTTGAAGCAGGCGGCAGAAGA
AGTAACAAAGGAACCTAGAGGCCTTTTGATGTTAGCAGAATTGTCATGCAAGGGCTCCCTATCTACTGGA
GAATATACTAAGGGTACTGTTGACATTGCGAAGAGCGACAAAGATTTTGTTATCGGCTTTATTGCTCAAA
GAGACATGGGTGGAAGAGATGAAGGTTACGATTGGTTGATTATGACACCCGGTGTGGGTTTAGATGACAA
GGG
