>Addgene plasmid #63192 | pAV126 | addgene partial sequence | sequence record 131469 | T7 5'-TAATACGACTCACTATAGGG-3'
GGTATCGATAAGCTTGATATCGAATTCCTGCAGCCCCCAGTAGAGACCGCCTGGCTCTAGTAGCGATCTA
CACTAGCACTATCAGCGTTATTAAGCACCGGTGGAGTGACGACCTTCAGCACGTTCGTACTGTTCAACGA
TGGTGTAGTCTTCGTTGTGGGAGGTGATGTCCAGTTTGATGTCGGTTTTGTAAGCACCCGGCAGCTGAAC
CGGTTTTTTAGCCATGTAGGTGGTTTTAACTTCAGCGTCGTAGTGACCACCGTCTTTCAGTTTCAGACGC
ATTTTGATTTCACCTTTCAGAGCACCGTCTTCCGGGTACATACGTTCGGTGGAAGCTTCCCAACCCATGG
TTTTTTTCTGCATAACCGGACCGTCGGACGGGAAGTTGGTACCACGCAGTTTAACTTTGTAGATGAACTC
ACCGTCTTGCAGGGAGGAGTCCTGGGTAACGGTAACAACACCACCGTCTTCGAAGTTCATAACACGTTCC
CATTTGAAACCTTCCGGGAAGGACAGTTTCAGGTAGTCCGGGATGTCAGCCGGGTGTTTAACGTAAGCTT
TGGAACCGTACTGGAACTGCGGGGACAGGATGTCCCAAGCGAACGGCAGCGGACCACCTTTGGTAACTTT
CAGTTTAGCGGTCTGGGTACCTTCGTACGGACGACCTTCACCTTCACCTTCGATTTCGAACTCGTGACCG
TTAACGGAACCTTCCATACGAACTTTGAAACGCATGAACTCTTTGATAACGTCTTCGGAGGAA
